>Addgene plasmid #22311 | plp-weakSC_GFP | depositor full sequence | sequence record 10222 | Author sequence
CATGGAAAAATCAGTCAAGATATCCACATGTGTTTTTAGTAAACAAATTTTGGGACCTAATGCTTCAACT
AACTCCAGTAATTCCTTGGTGGTACGAACATCCAATGAAGCACACAAGTTTGTTTGCTTTTCGTGCATGA
TATTAAATAGCTTGGCAGCAACAGGACTAGGATGAGTAGCAGCACGTTCCTTATATGTAGCTTTCGACAT
GATTTATCTTCGTTTCCTGCAGGTTTTTGTTCTGTGCAGTTGGGTTAAGAATACTGGGCAATTTCATGTT
TCTTCAACACTACATATGCGTATATATACCAATCTAAGTCTGTGCTCCTTCCTTCGTTCTTCCTTCTGTT
CGGAGATTACCGAATCAAAAAAATTTCAAAGAAACCGAAATCAAAAAAAAGAATAAAAAAAAAATGATGA
ATTGAATTGAAAAGCTAGCGATCCCTTATCAAATATGGTACTTAAAAGTGAAGATTTCTCTTTTTTTTGG
AATTTATTTTACTTTTTGATCTTCTTTTACTATTGTAAAAGGTAAAATTAGATAAATAAAAATTCTATGC
TAATCAATATAAATAATTTTTCAGTTTCACTAAAAACCTCTAAGTACATACAATGGACTTCATGATCAAC
AGCTATTCTATTGTTCACATTGTTGCCCCTGTATTTAACAAAAAAAAGGCCTTCTCAGAAATGTATCCCT
TTCAATAATGATGCCCTTGATAGCGCCGCTAAAGAAGAAAGAGTTATGAGAAATAATTCTTTGACATTTC
AAGTACAGTATAGACAGAAAACAAATTTAGGGGTGGGAAAGAGTTTACAGAAAAAGCATATTGAGGAAAA
CATCTGGTAAATAAAAGCTGTGAGTTACCGGTTTTTTCCCTCTCCAGCCTGATACTATGAGAAAATACCC
ATGATTTTTCTCATAGTATCGAAGAAGTGCAGACAAGGTCGAAAACGCCTTCTATTTCCACCTGTCACAA
AATCCAATCCACTATATAATGTTAATTGATCTAATCTAGTAAAAAATATAGTCAAGGAACCAATACTGTC
AAATGGGAGTACTAACGTACAATGAAAAACAAGATAAAGGTGAACAGCCCAATTGAAGAAAGGAAAGAAA
ACAAGTCTACCTTTTGCTGTTTTAGGATAAATACTTTTTATAAAAGCGGTCTTAAAAGTCCAGAAAGTTA
CACCTTCTTCCCTAAAGAACATGTATTATAACCACGACTCCAAGCACCTACCTCTATACGTTTTAATGAA
TATACGTAAGATGTGTTTAACGCTACTTGATAGGATACTCCAATCTGAGAGCTCTATACTTCACTTTCAA
ATACGTAATTACTATGCACAAGGGAAACATATCGGTTTCCCTGCATAAATAAGTTCTTACACCTTCTCTC
CACGTAATCGATATTACGCAAATACGTACTTTCTCAGTAATAACCGCCCACGCCAAGAGGACCCCCACAT
TATAACAAGCAATCTCCGGTATAATTTGCGGGGCCGGTGAAACTCCGAGAAAAAAGGAAAAGAAAAAAAA
AGAGGCGCCGTTGGCACAAAACCCAGACACCGGAATTCCGCATTTTCTATTACAGGAATCCACCACCCAC
GCATCTATAGGTATAATTTTGGCAGCCCCCAACTAAAAAATGATCAGTTTCCTCTACCCCTAAAGGTTTT
CACCAACAGGGTTAATACCCTCATAATAGTACTCAGTATAAGCTCCATTCATCAGGAAAGCAAGAGACCA
CTTAAATATAAAGTAAAGAAGCTTTCAAGAGAGGCTCCATTACTATGGGAAGGGGACTGTCGTGGACGAA
ATACGCCACAATTTTGCCGAGAAGGTCATTAGTATGTCCAAGAAACCCTAGGTGTAAAGTCGGGAAATCC
GAATCTCCGATTTTGGAGGGGCCCATGCCCTACTTTTTTTCGCCAGGGGTGAAATTCCAAACCCGTGCGC
GTTCTTGGAATTTGACAGCGCATTGAGTATGTGCTGCGTATTCCCACTATCATGACGCGCCCTTTATCTG
GGAAAAATGGAACTGGATGCTGAAATATTTCACTCTCAGATCACATATCCCAAATCCTGTGAGTGAATTG
TTTGGTCAGGCGACCAAACAGGAATATGGAATAGATTCTATTCTCTGGATTCTACACTAGTACGGATTAG
AAGCCGCCGAGCGGGTGACAGCCCTCCGAAGGAAGACTCTCCTCCGTGCGTCCTCGTCTTCACCGGTCGC
GTTCCTGAAACGCAGATGTGCCTCGCGCCGCACTGCTCCGAACAATAAAGATTCTACAATACTAGCTTTT
ATGGTTATGAAGAGGAAAAATTGGCAGTAACCTGGCCCCACAAACCTTCAAATGAACGAATCAAATTAAC
AACCATAGGATGATAATGCGATTAGTTTTTTAGCCTTATTTCTGGGGTAATTAATCAGCGAAGCGATGAT
TTTTGATCTATTAACAGATATATAAATGCAAAAACTGCATAACCACTTTAACTAATACTTTCAACATTTT
CGGTTTGTATTACTTCTTATTCAAATGTAATAAAAGTATCAACAAAAAATTGTTAATATACCTCTATACT
TTAACGTCAAGGAGAAAAAACCCCGGATCGGACTACTAGCAGCTGAGACACGTGCTGAAGTCAAGTTTGA
AGGTGATACCCTTGTTAATAGAATCGAGTTAAAAGGTATTGATTTTAAAGAAGATGGAAACATTCTTGGA
CACAAATTGGAATACAACTATAACTCACACAATGTATACATCATGGCAGACAAACAAAAGAATGGAATCA
AAGTTAACTTCAAAATTAGACACAACATTGAAGATGGAAGCGTTCAACTAGCAGACCATTATCAACAAAA
TACTCCAATTGGCGATGGCCCTGTCCTTTTACCAGACAACCTCGAGAAAATCAGGTGTGTTGGAACTTTT
TTCAAACCTTACTAAACATTGAAACTAATTGGTAAAGATAGAGGAATTCTTTTTTTCTAGAGGGCCGCAT
CATGTAATTAGTTATGTCACGCTTACATTCACGCCCTCCCCCCACATCCGCTCTAACCGAAAAGGAAGGA
GTTAGACAACCTGAAGTCTAGGTCCCTATTTATTTTTTTATAGTTATGTTAGTATTAAGAACGTTATTTA
TATTTCAAATTTTTCTTTTTTTTCTGTACAGACGCGTGTACGCATGTAACATTATACTGAAAACCTTGCT
TGAGAAGGTTTTGGGACGCTCGAAGGCTTTAATTTGCAAGCTGCGGCCCTGCATTAATGAATCGGCCAAC
GCGCGGGGAGAGGCGGTTTGCGTATTGGGCGCTCTTCCGCTTCCTCGCTCACTGACTCGCTGCGCTCGGT
CGTTCGGCTGCGGCGAGCGGTATCAGCTCACTCAAAGGCGGTAATACGGTTATCCACAGAATCAGGGGAT
AACGCAGGAAAGAACATGTGAGCAAAAGGCCAGCAAAAGCCCAGGAACCGTAAAAAGGCCGCGTTGCTGG
CGTTTTTCCATAGGCTCCGCCCCCCTGACGAGCATCACAAAAATCGACGCTCAAGTCAGAGGTGGCGAAA
CCCGACAGGACTATAAAGATACCAGGCGTTTCCCCCTGGAAGCTCCCTCGTGCGCTCTCCTGTTCCGACC
CTGCCGCTTACCGGATACCTGTCCGCCTTTCTCCCTTCGGGAAGCGTGGCGCTTTCTCATAGCTCACGCT
GTAGGTATCTCAGTTCGGTGTAGGTCGTTCGCTCCAAGCTGGGCTGTGTGCACGAACCCCCCGTTCAGCC
CGACCGCTGCGCCTTATCCGGTAACTATCGTCTTGAGTCCAACCCGGTAAGACACGACTTATCGCCACTG
GCAGCAGCCACTGGTAACAGGATTAGCAGAGCGAGGTATGTAGGCGGTGCTACAGAGTTCTTGAAGTGGT
GGCCTAACTACGGCTACACTAGAAGGACAGTATTTGGTATCTGCGCTCTGCTGAAGCCAGTTACCTTCGG
AAAAAGAGTTGGTAGCTCTTGATCCGGCAAACAAACCACCGCTGGTAGCGGTGGTTTTTTTGTTTGCAAG
CAGCAGATTACGCGCAGAAAAAAAGGATCTCAAGAAGATCCTTTGATCTTTTCTACGGGGTCTGACGCTC
AGTGGAACGAAAACTCACGTTAAGGGATTTTGGTCATGAGATTATCAAAAAGGATCTTCACCTAGATCCT
TTTAAATTAAAAATGAAGTTTTAAATCAATCTAAAGTATATATGAGTAAACTTGGTCTGACAGTTACCAA
TGCTTAATCAGTGAGGCACCTATCTCAGCGATCTGTCTATTTCGTTCATCCATAGTTGCCTGACTCCCCG
TCGTGTAGATAACTACGATACGGGAGCGCTTACCATCTGGCCCCAGTGCTGCAATGATACCGCGAGACCC
ACGCTCACCGGCTCCAGATTTATCAGCAATAAACCAGCCAGCCGGAAGGGCCGAGCGCAGAAGTGGTCCT
GCAACTTTATCCGCCTCCATTCAGTCTATTAATTGTTGCCGGGAAGCTAGAGTAAGTAGTTCGCCAGTTA
ATAGTTTGCGCAACGTTGTTGGCATTGCTACAGGCATCGTGGTGTCACTCTCGTCGTTTGGTATGGCTTC
ATTCAGCTCCGGTTCCCAACGATCAAGGCGAGTTACATGATCCCCCATGTTGTGCAAAAAAGCGGTTAGC
TCCTTCGGTCCTCCGATCGTTGTCAGAAGTAAGTTGGCCGCAGTGTTATCACTCATGGTTATGGCAGCAC
TGCATAATTCTCTTACTGTCATGCCATCCGTAAGATGCTTTTCTGTGACTGGTGAGTACTCAACCAAGTC
ATTCTGAGAATAGTGTATGCGGCGACCGAGTTGCTCTTGCCCGGCGTCAATACGGGATAATAGTGTATCA
CATAGCAGAACTTTAAAAGTGCTCATCATTGGAAAACGTTCTTCGGGGCGAAAACTCTCAAGGATCTTAC
CGCTGTTGAGATCCAGTTCGATGTAACCCACTCGTGCACCCAACTGATCTTCAGCATCTTTTACTTTCAC
CAGCGTTTCTGGGTGAGCAAAAACAGGAAGGCAAAATGCCGCAAAAAAGGGAATAAGGGCGACACGGAAA
TGTTGAATACTCATACTCTTCCTTTTTCAATGGGTAATAACTGATATAATTAAATTGAAGCTCTAATTTG
TGAGTTTAGTATACATGCATTTACTTATAATACAGTTTTTTAGTTTTGCTGGCCGCATCTTCTCAAATAT
GCTTCCCAGCCTGCTTTTCTGTAACGTTCACCCTCTACCTTAGCATCCCTTCCCTTTGCAAATAGTCCTC
TTCCAACAATAATAATGTCAGATCCTGTAGAGACCACATCATCCACGGTTCTATACTGTTGACCCAATGC
GTCTCCCTTGTCATCTAAACCCACACCGGGTGTCATAATCAACCAATCGTAACCTTCATCTCTTCCACCC
ATGTCTCTTTGAGCAATAAAGCCGATAACAAAATCTTTGTCGCTCTTCGCAATGTCAACAGTACCCTTAG
TATATTCTCCAGTAGATAGGGAGCCCTTGCATGACAATTCTGCTAACATCAAAAGGCCTCTAGGTTCCTT
TGTTACTTCTTCTGCCGCCTGCTTCAAACCGCTAACAATACCTGGGCCCACCACACCGTGTGCATTCGTA
ATGTCTGCCCATTCTGCTATTCTGTATACACCCGCAGAGTACTGCAATTTGACTGTATTACCAATGTCAG
CAAATTTTCTGTCTTCGAAGAGTAAAAAATTGTACTTGGCGGATAATGCCTTTAGCGGCTTAACTGTGCC
CTC
Features (pLannotate 1.2.2; 10 found; start..end, strand, type, name):
    211..426     -  promoter       URA3 promoter: S. cerevisiae URA3
   1527..1543    -  promoter       ADH1 promoter (fragment): S. cerevisiae ADH1; promoter for alcohol dehydrogenase 1
   2163..2604    +  promoter       GAL1 promoter: S. cerevisiae GAL1; inducible promoter, regulated by Gal4
   2638..2910    +  CDS            (3-F)Tyr-EGFP (fragment): (3-F)Tyr-EGFP is a basic (constitutively fluorescent) green fluorescent protein published in 2004, derived from Aequorea victoria.
   3010..3257    +  terminator     CYC1 terminator: S. cerevisiae CYC1; transcription terminator for CYC1
   3269..3322    -  CDS            lacI (fragment): lac repressor; lacI; The lac repressor binds to the lac operator to inhibit transcription in E. coli. This inhibition can be relieved by adding lactose or isopropyl-β-D-thiogalactopyranoside (IPTG).
   3505..4093    -  rep_origin     ori: high-copy-number ColE1/pMB1/pBR322/pUC origin of replication
   4264..5124    -  CDS            AmpR: β-lactamase; bla; confers resistance to ampicillin, carbenicillin, and related antibiotics
   5125..5141    -  promoter       AmpR promoter (fragment): bla
   5220..210     -  CDS            URA3 (across the origin): orotidine-5'-phosphate decarboxylase, required for uracil biosynthesis; S. cerevisiae URA3; yeast auxotrophic marker, counterselectable with 5-fluoroorotic acid (5-FOA)
