[The description below was written by a language model from this plasmid's Addgene catalogue record and pLannotate feature annotations shown in this document.]
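Description:
plp-weakSC_GFP is a yeast integrating expression plasmid built on a modified pYES2.1 backbone. It is propagated in E. coli through a high-copy ColE1/pUC-type origin with ampicillin resistance (β-lactamase), and selected in yeast through the S. cerevisiae URA3 marker, which complements uracil auxotrophy and can be counterselected with 5-FOA. According to the depositor, the 2µ and f1 origins of the parent vector were removed and replaced with a roughly 700 bp segment of Saccharomyces castellii genomic DNA. The plasmid therefore cannot replicate autonomously in yeast, and the S. castellii segment presumably serves as homology for chromosomal integration in that species. Consistent with this, the feature table lists no yeast or phage origin.

The payload sits between the galactose-inducible, Gal4-regulated GAL1 promoter and the CYC1 terminator. A small polylinker carrying XhoI and EcoRI sites was placed between the PvuII and XbaI sites. A 275 bp fragment of GFP was cloned into it in the sense orientation, followed by a 73 bp sequence spanning intron 1 of S. pombe rad9. The annotation detects the GFP piece only as a partial EGFP-like coding fragment, so the cassette yields a GFP-derived transcript rather than a functional fluorescent protein. The record describes only the sense GFP arm plus the intron spacer and mentions no antisense arm. The short ADH1 promoter and lacI hits are small fragments and probably not functional elements.

The plasmid comes from a study of RNAi in budding yeast, which suggests a role in GFP-directed silencing experiments. The record does not explain its exact role or the meaning of "weak" in its name.
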