Addgene plasmid #22311: plp-weakSC_GFP
Depositing lab: David Bartel. Depositing organization: Whitehead Institute for Biomedical Research. Publication: RNAi in budding yeast. Drinnenberg IA, Weinberg DE, Xie KT, Mower JP, Wolfe KH, Fink GR, Bartel DP. Science. 2009 Oct 23;326(5952):544-550. doi: 10.1126/science.1176945. Epub 2009 Sep 10. PubMed 19745116.
Backbone
  Vector backbone: pYES2.1 modified
  Backbone size w/o insert (bp): 5857
  Vector type: Yeast Expression ; Integrating plasmid
  Selectable markers: URA3
Growth in bacteria
  Bacterial resistance: Ampicillin, 100 μg/mL
  Growth temperature: 37°C
  Growth strain: DH5alpha
  Copy number: Unknown
Gene/Insert
  Gene/Insert name: GFP-rad9
  Insert size (bp): 348
  Cloning method: Restriction Enzyme; 5′ cloning site PvuII (not destroyed); 3′ cloning site XbaI (not destroyed)
  Sequencing primers: 5′ GAL1; 3′ CYC1
Terms and licenses: Academic/Nonprofit Terms; Industry Terms: Not Available to Industry
Depositor comments: A MCS containing XhoI and EcoRI sites was cloned between the PvuII and XbaI sites of pYES2.1. 275bp of GFP sequence was cloned in the sense orientation between PvuII and XhoI sites. A 73bp sequence spanning intron 1 from S. pombe rad9 was added between XhoI and EcoRI sites. To make this plasmid integrating, the 2micron and f1 origins were replaced (using NheI and SpeI sites with sequence from S. castellii sc633:288301-289016 (amplified from genomic DNA with 5'-AAAAGCTAGCGATCCCTTATCAAATATGGTAC and 5'-AAAAACTAGTGTAGAATCCAGAGAATAGAATC).
How to cite: plp-weakSC_GFP was a gift from David Bartel (Addgene plasmid # 22311 ; http://n2t.net/addgene:22311 ; RRID:Addgene_22311)
