>Addgene plasmid #22311 | plp-weakSC_GFP | addgene partial sequence | sequence record 28140 | 22311 with GAL1
GTCAAGTTTGAAGGTGATACCCTTGTTAATAGAATCGAGTTAAAAGGTATTGATTTTAAAGAAGATGGAA
ACATTCTTGGACACAAATTGGAATACAACTATAACTCACACAATGTATACATCATGGCAGACAAACAAAA
GAATGGAATCAAAGTTAACTTCAAAATTAGACACAACATTGAAGATGGAAGCGTTCAACTAGCAGACCAT
TATCAACAAAATACTCCAATTGGCGATGGCCCTGTCCTTTTACCAGACAACCTCGAGAAAATCAGGTGTG
TTGGAACTTTTTTCAAACCTTACTAAACATTGAAACTAATTGGTAAAGATAGAGGAATTCTTTTTTTCTA
GAGGGCCGCATCATGTAATTAGTTATGTCACGCTTACATTCACGCCCTCCCCCCACATCCGCTCTAACCG
AAAAGGAAGGAGTTAGACAACCTGAAGTCTAGGTCCCTATTTATTTTTTTATAGTTATGTTAGTATTAAG
AACGTTATTTATATTTCAAATTTTTCTTTTTTTTCTGTACAGACGCGTGTACGCATGTAACATTATACTG
AAAACCTTGCTTGAGAAGGTTTTGGGACGCTCGAAGGCTTTAATTTGCAAGCTGCGGCCCTGCATTAATG
AATCGGCCAACGCGCGGGGAGAGGCGGTTTGCGTA
